>Addgene plasmid #45038 | ZNF668-Flag-D9 | addgene partial sequence | sequence record 64926 | hGH-pA-R 5'-CCAGCTTGGTTCCCAATAGA-3'
CCCCTTGCTCCATACCACCCCCCTCCACCCCATAATATTATAGAAGGACACCTAGTCAGACAAAATGATG
CAACTTAATTTTATTAGGACAAGGCTGGTGGGCACTGGAGTGGCAACTTCCAGGGCCAGGAGAGGCACTG
GGGAGGGGTCACAGGGATGCCACCCGGGATCCTCTAGAGTCGACTGGTACCGATATCAGATCTATCGATG
AATTCCGGTCAGTAGGAACTGAGCTGCGTGAAGCCCTTGCCGCAGGCCGGGCAGCGGTAGGGCTTCTGTG
CCGCGTGGATGCGCTGGTGGCACGTGAGCGAGGATGAGCGGGAGAAGCTCTTCCCGCACTCGGAGCAGAG
GAAGGGGCGCTCGCCGGTGTGGGACCGCTCATGGTTGCGGAGGTCCTTGAGCTCCGCATAGGCTTTACCG
CAACGCTCACAGCTGTAGGGCCGCAGGCCAGCGTGAGTACGCCGGTGCTTGCGGAACACTGAAGGGTCAG
CAAAGCTCTTGCCGCAGTCGGCGCAGGCGTAAGGCCGCTCGCCTGTGTGGCCACGCTGGTGGATCTTGAG
CTTGGAGAGCGCGCCATAGGCCTTCGGGCAGTGCGCACAGCGGAAGGGCAGTTCGCCAGCGTGCGAGGCC
AGGTGCACGCGCAGGCACACGGGCTGCATGAAGCGGCGGCCGCACTCGGGGCACGGAAAGGGCTTCTCCC
CCGTGTGGCTGCGCCCGTGGCTGCGCAGCTCGGGTGCCGTCTTGTAGGCCTTGGGGCATAGCGGACACGC
ATAGGGCCTAGGCTTGGCCGCGGAGCCTGACACCT
