>Addgene plasmid #45038 | ZNF668-Flag-D9 | addgene partial sequence | sequence record 64940 | CMV-F 5'-CGCAAATGGGCGGTAGGCGTG-3'
GAGCTCGTTTAGTGAACCGTCAGAATTAACCATGGACTACAAAGACCATGACGGTGATTATAAAGATCAT
GACATCGATTACAAGGATGACGATGACAAGCTTGGGATGGAAGTGGAGGCTGCAGAGGCCCGGTCCCCAG
CCCCCGGCTACAAGCGCTCGGGCCGCCGCTACAAGTGCCTGTCCTGTACCAAGACATTTCCAAACGCGCC
CAGGGCAGCGCGCCACGCTGCCACACATGGGCCGGCAGACTGCTCTGAAGAGGTGGCCGAGGTGAAGCCA
AAGCCAGAGACAGAAGCTAAGGCAGAGGAAGCCAGTGGGGAGAAGGTGTCAGGCTCCGCGGCCAAGCCTA
GGCCCTATGCGTGTCCGCTATGCCCCAAGGCCTACAAGACGGCACCCGAGCTGCGCAGCCACGGGCGCAG
CCACACGGGGGAGAAGCCCTTTCCGTGCCCCGAGTGCGGCCGCCGCTTCATGCAGCCCGTGTGCCTGCGC
GTGCACCTGGCCTCGCACGCTGGCGAACTGCCCTTCCGCTGTGCGCACTGCCCGAAGGCCTATGGCGCGC
TCTCCAAGCTCAAGATCCACCAGCGTGGCCACACAGGCGAGCGGCCTTACGCCTGCGCCGACTGCGGCAA
GAGCTTTGCTGACCCTTCAGTGTTCCGCAAGCACCGGCGTACTCACGCTGGCCTGCGGCCCTACAGCTGT
GAGCGTTGCGGTAAAGCCTATGCGGAGCTCAAGGACCTCCGCAACCATGAGCGGTCCCACACCGGCGAGC
GCCCCTTCCTCTGCTCCGAGTGCGGGAAGAGCTTCTCCCGCTCATCCTCGCTCACGTGCC
