[The description below was written by a language model from this plasmid's Addgene catalogue record.]
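Description:
ZNF668-Flag-D9 is a mammalian expression plasmid built on the commercial p3XFLAG-CMV backbone, carrying a truncated form of the human zinc finger protein ZNF668. The insert, designated "Deletion9", is an 801 bp fragment encoding amino acids 1–267 of ZNF668, so it retains the N-terminal portion of the protein and lacks the C-terminal remainder. A FLAG epitope is fused to the N-terminus of the insert, allowing the fragment to be detected by immunoblotting or immunofluorescence and recovered by immunoprecipitation with anti-FLAG antibodies. The record does not list the promoter explicitly, but the backbone name indicates CMV-driven expression, which gives strong constitutive transcription in most mammalian cell lines. The backbone is about 6.4 kb and the complete plasmid about 7.2 kb.

The plasmid is propagated in E. coli as a high-copy vector under ampicillin selection. A neomycin resistance marker permits G418 selection of transfected mammalian cells, so it can be used for stable line generation as well as transient expression. No feature table is provided, so the origins of replication, polyadenylation signals and exact tag configuration are not documented here.

The naming suggests this construct is one of a series of FLAG-tagged ZNF668 deletion mutants. It comes from work characterising ZNF668 as a breast cancer tumour suppressor that regulates p53 stability and function. Truncations like this are typically used for domain mapping, to find which regions of a protein are needed for its interactions or activity, although the record does not state the specific role of this fragment.
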