Addgene plasmid #45038: ZNF668-Flag-D9
Depositing lab: Shiaw-Yih Lin. Depositing organization: University of Texas MD Anderson Cancer Center. Publication: ZNF668 functions as a tumor suppressor by regulating p53 stability and function in breast cancer. Hu R, Peng G, Dai H, Breuer EK, Stemke-Hale K, Li K, Gonzalez-Angulo AM, Mills GB, Lin SY. Cancer Res. 2011 Oct 15;71(20):6524-34. doi: 10.1158/0008-5472.CAN-11-0853. Epub 2011 Aug 18. PubMed 21852383.
Backbone
  Vector backbone: p3XFLAG-CMV
  Backbone manufacturer: sigma
  Backbone size w/o insert (bp): 6400
  Total vector size (bp): 7201
  Vector type: Mammalian Expression
  Selectable markers: Neomycin (select with G418)
Growth in bacteria
  Bacterial resistance: Ampicillin, 100 μg/mL
  Growth temperature: 37°C
  Growth strain: DH5alpha
  Copy number: High Copy
Gene/Insert
  Gene/Insert name: ZNF668 Deletion9
  Species: H. sapiens (human)
  Insert size (bp): 801
  Mutation: contains aa 1-267
  GenBank ID: NM_024706.3
  Entrez Gene: ZNF668
  Tag / fusion protein: FLAG (N terminal on insert)
Terms and licenses: Academic/Nonprofit Terms; Industry Terms: Not Available to Industry
How to cite: ZNF668-Flag-D9 was a gift from Shiaw-Yih Lin (Addgene plasmid # 45038 ; http://n2t.net/addgene:45038 ; RRID:Addgene_45038)
